Addgene plasmid #139413: pGWKS6
Purpose: Fluoroescent marker for use in Cryptococcus neoformans. Contains a codon optimised mMaroon1 marker.
Depositing lab: James Fraser. Depositing organization: University of Queensland. Publication: Broadening the spectrum of fluorescent protein tools for use in the encapsulated human fungal pathogen Cryptococcus neoformans. Spencer GWK, Chua SMH, Erpf PE, Wizrah MSI, Dyba TG, Condon ND, Fraser JA. Fungal Genet Biol. 2020 May;138:103365. doi: 10.1016/j.fgb.2020.103365. Epub 2020 Mar 4. PubMed 32145317.
Backbone
  Vector backbone: pBlueScript II SK(-)
  Backbone manufacturer: Stratagene
  Vector type: Yeast Expression
  Selectable markers: Nourseothricin
Growth in bacteria
  Bacterial resistance: Ampicillin, 100 μg/mL
  Growth temperature: 37°C
  Growth strain: DH5alpha
  Copy number: High Copy
Gene/Insert
  Gene/Insert name: mMaroon1 (alt name: Noureothricin (NAT))
  Species: Synthetic, Entacmaea quadricolor, Streptomyces noursei
  Promoter: TEF1
  Cloning method: Gibson Cloning
Terms and licenses: Academic/Nonprofit Terms; Industry Terms: Not Available to Industry
Depositor comments: Contains the codon optimised mMaroon1 marker in the multicloning site of pBlueScript II SK-.
How to cite: pGWKS6 was a gift from James Fraser (Addgene plasmid # 139413 ; http://n2t.net/addgene:139413 ; RRID:Addgene_139413)
