[The description below was written by a language model from this plasmid's Addgene catalogue record and the feature table of its GenBank file.]
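Description:
pGWKS6 is an 8.4 kb fluorescent-protein vector for the encapsulated fungal pathogen Cryptococcus neoformans, built by Gibson assembly in the pBlueScript II SK(-) phagemid backbone. In E. coli it is maintained at high copy from the ColE1/pUC-type origin and selected through the bla (AmpR) gene with its own promoter. The usual pBlueScript landmarks surround the cloning region: T7 and T3 phage promoters, M13 forward and reverse primer sites, and the lac promoter, lac operator and CAP binding site.

The payload is mMaroon1, a far-red fluorescent protein derived from Entacmaea quadricolor proteins, supplied here as a synthetic version codon-optimised for Cryptococcus and placed in the multicloning site. The catalogue lists TEF1 as the promoter. The plasmid also carries the Streptomyces noursei nat1 gene encoding nourseothricin acetyltransferase, which provides nourseothricin (NAT) selection of fungal transformants. This gene lies outside the T7/T3-flanked interval and is in the reverse orientation on the map.

The feature table does not annotate the mMaroon1 coding sequence, the TEF1 promoter, any terminators, or the regulatory elements driving nat1. The roughly 2.7 kb interval between the T7 and T3 promoters, which corresponds to the multicloning site insert, is unannotated, as is much of the sequence around nat1. The exact cassette architecture therefore cannot be read from the record, including whether TEF1 drives the fluorescent protein. No fungal replication origin is annotated.

The construct belongs to a set of tools that widen the range of fluorescent colours available in C. neoformans. It serves as a source of a far-red marker for labelling and imaging in this organism.
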