LOCUS       Exported 8424 bp ds-DNA circular SYN 12-MAY-2021
DEFINITION  Fluoroescent marker for use in Cryptococcus neoformans. Contains a
            codon optimised mMaroon1 marker..
ACCESSION   .
VERSION     .
KEYWORDS    pGWKS6
SOURCE      synthetic DNA construct
  ORGANISM  synthetic DNA construct
REFERENCE   1 (bases 1 to 8424)
  AUTHORS   Spencer GWK, Chua SMH, Erpf PE, Wizrah MSI, Dyba TG, Condon ND,
            Fraser JA
  TITLE     Broadening the spectrum of fluorescent protein tools for use in the
            encapsulated human fungal pathogen Cryptococcus neoformans.
  JOURNAL   Fungal Genet Biol. 2020 May;138:103365. doi:
            10.1016/j.fgb.2020.103365. Epub 2020 Mar 4.
  PUBMED    32145317
REFERENCE   2 (bases 1 to 8424)
  AUTHORS   .
  TITLE     Direct Submission
  JOURNAL   Exported May 12, 2021 from SnapGene Server 1.1.58
            http://www.snapgene.com
FEATURES             Location/Qualifiers
     source          1..8424
                     /organism="synthetic DNA construct"
                     /mol_type="other DNA"
     CDS             complement(1025..1588)
                     /codon_start=1
                     /gene="Streptomyces noursei nat1"
                     /product="nourseothricin acetyltransferase"
                     /label=NrsR
                     /note="confers resistance to nourseothricin"
                     /translation="TLDDTAYRYRTSVPGDAEAIEALDGSFTTDTVFRVTATGDGFTLR
                     EVPVDPPLTKVFPDDESDDESDDGEDGDPDSRTFVAYGDDGDLAGFVVVSYSGWNRRLT
                     VEDIEVAPEHRGHGVGRALMGLATEFARERGAGHLWLEVTNVNAPAIHAYRRMGFTLCG
                     LDTALYDGTASDGEQALYMSMPCP"
     primer_bind     2696..2718
                     /label=M13/pUC Forward
                     /note="In lacZ gene"
     primer_bind     2710..2727
                     /label=M13 Forward
                     /note="In lacZ gene. Also called M13-F20 or M13 (-21)
                     Forward"
     primer_bind     2711..2727
                     /label=M13 fwd
                     /note="common sequencing primer, one of multiple similar
                     variants"
     primer_bind     2737..2756
                     /label=T7
                     /note="T7 promoter, forward primer"
     promoter        2737..2755
                     /label=T7 promoter
                     /note="promoter for bacteriophage T7 RNA polymerase"
     primer_bind     complement(5431..5451)
                     /label=T3
                     /note="T3 promoter, forward primer"
     promoter        complement(5431..5449)
                     /label=T3 promoter
                     /note="promoter for bacteriophage T3 RNA polymerase"
     primer_bind     complement(5470..5486)
                     /label=M13 rev
                     /note="common sequencing primer, one of multiple similar
                     variants"
     primer_bind     complement(5470..5486)
                     /label=M13 Reverse
                     /note="In lacZ gene. Also called M13-rev"
     primer_bind     complement(5483..5505)
                     /label=M13/pUC Reverse
                     /note="In lacZ gene"
     protein_bind    5494..5510
                     /label=lac operator
                     /bound_moiety="lac repressor encoded by lacI"
                     /note="The lac repressor binds to the lac operator to
                     inhibit transcription in E. coli. This inhibition can be
                     relieved by adding lactose or
                     isopropyl-beta-D-thiogalactopyranoside (IPTG)."
     promoter        complement(5518..5548)
                     /label=lac promoter
                     /note="promoter for the E. coli lac operon"
     protein_bind    5563..5584
                     /label=CAP binding site
                     /bound_moiety="E. coli catabolite activator protein"
                     /note="CAP binding activates transcription in the presence
                     of cAMP."
     primer_bind     complement(5701..5718)
                     /label=L4440
                     /note="L4440 vector, forward primer"
     rep_origin      complement(5872..6460)
                     /direction=LEFT
                     /label=ori
                     /note="high-copy-number ColE1/pMB1/pBR322/pUC origin of
                     replication"
     primer_bind     complement(5952..5971)
                     /label=pBR322ori-F
                     /note="pBR322 origin, forward primer"
     CDS             complement(6631..7491)
                     /codon_start=1
                     /gene="bla"
                     /product="beta-lactamase"
                     /label=AmpR
                     /note="confers resistance to ampicillin, carbenicillin, and
                     related antibiotics"
                     /translation="MSIQHFRVALIPFFAAFCLPVFAHPETLVKVKDAEDQLGARVGYI
                     ELDLNSGKILESFRPEERFPMMSTFKVLLCGAVLSRIDAGQEQLGRRIHYSQNDLVEYS
                     PVTEKHLTDGMTVRELCSAAITMSDNTAANLLLTTIGGPKELTAFLHNMGDHVTRLDRW
                     EPELNEAIPNDERDTTMPVAMATTLRKLLTGELLTLASRQQLIDWMEADKVAGPLLRSA
                     LPAGWFIADKSGAGERGSRGIIAALGPDGKPSRIVVIYTTGSQATMDERNRQIAEIGAS
                     LIKHW"
     primer_bind     7254..7273
                     /label=Amp-R
                     /note="Ampicillin resistance gene, reverse primer"
     promoter        complement(7492..7596)
                     /gene="bla"
                     /label=AmpR promoter
ORIGIN
        1 accaaaccag tctgtgccaa gtggattgct tatgcatcga gtggcgagcc cactgacctc
       61 tgggcccctt ttttgaacta taaaaagcgg ccaagtctga tttcggtctc acaatcatca
      121 acatcgactt ctcttttcgc ctcgatcaac ctaaacaacg gtcactcagc catgaactgg
      181 acaatggaat atttcgcctt gccttggatc tttggcctct agactcaatc aacgtcagga
      241 taaaggtgag cataggttgc tcactcactg tagccttttt ttcccttctt cttggtccag
      301 atggttccca aggctctata aagtgtatct gtcagttcca cttccttact ccgaagcgat
      361 tcagagttgt aaagtgcgtc tgaccccctg attatatctc aaagtccctt cacaaattca
      421 gacatgatgc gataaagtgc cggattgtca ttcgcgtctt gtgactgtat agaaagtgcc
      481 ggcatcctct tttcttttcc tctttggccg agcgactcag agttgtgaag cctgctggta
      541 tctgtctgtt cccttgccct gataaagaat atcgaagagc atttctttga ttcacaatac
      601 gttgacgaat ggtgtgatgg atcctaagca gcgccagccc tttgaacttg tgtcgaaaaa
      661 aaaaaaaaaa cagcatatga tacgtaaagg gaagaaaagg atggagctga ctgttttgac
      721 aggcataatt ttgagcgtgc ttcattggcc ggtttatctg tattaacacg gaagagatgt
      781 agaaactagc ttcctggttt cagagacaag gagccatgaa gatcctgagg attcaacggc
      841 gttgctgagg gtgggaagga tggtattgtt gtctgtagat agattaatgg gcatataatg
      901 tcaaaaaaga tgattgacac gatgtctgtc tcgaattcgc agtgtgctaa aattgtatca
      961 cttctctaat atgtatatat acaccctcta aggaaaatta accccttacc gccttcacga
     1021 attcttaggg gcagggcatg ctcatgtaga gcgcctgctc gccgtccgag gcggtgccgt
     1081 cgtacagggc ggtgtccagg ccgcagaggg tgaaccccat ccgccggtac gcgtggatag
     1141 ccggtgcgtt aacgttggtg acctccagcc agaggtgccc ggcgccccgc tcgcgggcga
     1201 actccgtcgc gagccccatc aacgcgcgcc cgaccccgtg cccccggtgc tccggggcga
     1261 cctcgatgtc ctcgacggtc agccggcggt tccagccgga gtacgagacg accacgaagc
     1321 ccgccaggtc gccgtcgtcc ccgtacgcga cgaacgtccg ggagtccggg tcgccgtcct
     1381 ccccgtcgtc cgattcgtcg tccgattcgt cgtcggggaa caccttggtc aggggcgggt
     1441 ccaccggcac ctcccgcagg gtgaagccgt ccccggtggc ggtgacgcgg aagacggtgt
     1501 cggtggtgaa ggacccatcc agtgcctcga tggcctcggc gtcccccggg acactggtgc
     1561 ggtaccggta agccgtgtcg tcaagagtgg cggccgccat agacatgttg ggcgagttta
     1621 ctaatggaaa aagacaatta gcaaagaggc tgcatattag gagacgcggt gaagattggg
     1681 gaggacaata gggtccgtgc accaaaaagt cctgacggca gctctgttca acgcacatcc
     1741 atctcttcca gctatgcgtg tggcaccagc acggatggat tgttgcacca aaaggacaag
     1801 gcgagatgga tgcaggtcga ggcgatgcgg tgctatcggc cctcgttgtc gaacgccacg
     1861 tcgtcctctc ggcgaccgtc aatcctggaa ggaaatgacc aagcgtgcac ccagcatcca
     1921 gcatccaaca tccagcaccc agcacctagc acccatgatc caatggccgg catgcagatc
     1981 agcgtgggga gagcaccatc tagcagcccc tggcaggccc agcattgtgc tcggatgtgc
     2041 gataggcggt gggtgcgata aggtggatta gtggaggatg gaggactgag tggcgggcaa
     2101 gggaaggggg cgggaagatg actcaccttg ggcagtgggt gggggatgcg gtatagggga
     2161 tgtatgtgga tgctggcgga ggatagaagc tgtaagctga gctggtgcca acggtgacgc
     2221 tgtgagagtg gtctcggcga ccctgacggc gactcggcgt taccccgtgt ggcacaccgg
     2281 acgcgcgtcg agtgacgttg ctgctattgt tgttaccatc atcctctcct ccgacaacca
     2341 tacactcagt gcacaccatg ccactcgaat cctgcatgct tatgtgagtc ctccccttcc
     2401 cgtgcgccgc tctccagctc acatcctcgc agccatggac tcaaccctat ctcggtctat
     2461 tcttttgatt tataagggat tttgccgatt tcggcctatt ggttaaaaaa atgagctgat
     2521 ttaacaaaaa tttaacgcga attttaacaa aatattaacg cttacaattt ccattcgcca
     2581 ttcaggctgc gcaactgttg ggaagggcga tcggtgcggg cctcttcgct attacgccag
     2641 ctggcgaaag ggggatgtgc tgcaaggcga ttaagttggg taacgccagg gttttcccag
     2701 tcacgacgtt gtaaaacgac ggccagtgag cgcgcgtaat acgactcact atagggcgaa
     2761 ttgggtaccg ggccccccct cgagcattct atgctatacg gtacaagatt gtggctacta
     2821 tgcaagctcc atagcgaatg atcttacact gaccttgtcg accgttctga atgattaaca
     2881 atggtcgcaa gtgtggttga cccacctgcg ggcgcttctt aactatctat catcggtatg
     2941 tcaagtatca ctccctttaa acaaaagaat aagagcataa tacagcagtc tcatcatggc
     3001 aacccttcgc gcaatgtaca aaaagcagcc agaagccccc acgcacaagc aataatgtcg
     3061 tgttctaccc tgccatgaac aagcgtcatg gccattagcg aacgccccaa tattcagccc
     3121 cattcgccaa gcaagttgcc tcgccccctt cccagaagat catgggcatc tcgtcttctt
     3181 ctaatttcgc attttgtgaa gctccattca tgcacgtcgg cttctggacg actcttatca
     3241 tatgcattgg cctgctcggt gtgaggatga gccactccca catgtttaga cggcaggggc
     3301 ctcttgccac ccgttgaatt tttggtgcga agacgtgcct gggaacgacc tccactttaa
     3361 atttctccgt tgttgcggtc gctccatcct cctcacattt cttgcctcct aagtcccatg
     3421 tgccacactc ggtgaaaaac ggagtttgat acggatgaaa tttccagtga gcttttcaca
     3481 ttctggaggt ttcgaaaaaa attgtgggat tttctgaatt aatccgagaa tccgccctgc
     3541 ccatcaaccg gaaagaatta aatccctcgc acattccttt ctcccaccac cttctttatc
     3601 tctacattct ttaaccaaaa cacctaggtg agtacccaaa gtcttttgac acctttgaaa
     3661 atccgcgcca gtcgtagggc acgtaaaaca attctcgctg gtggcttctg caggtgaagt
     3721 cggggcagag tggagctgag catggtcgac cacccacatc attctgtctt gtttttggcg
     3781 atgtcttcca tgcttttgcc ctcatctgtt gcgtcgactg cagagtactg ttttgccact
     3841 actgagctca acatgggctt gtgtgtggtg aagaaaaaaa tttggtggct cttgaaaatt
     3901 ttcaacccat cggatacatg cccttccaac tcacaacgcc ctaacacttt attgtcctat
     3961 cattgcctct tcgcacatgc taacgatctc cacagaaaac ttcaaaatgg tctccaaggg
     4021 cgaggagctc atcaaggaga acatgcacac caagctctac ctcactggca ccgtcaacaa
     4081 ccactacttc gagtgcaccg ccgagggcga gggcaagccc tacgagggca cccagaccaa
     4141 caggatcaag gtcgtccgtg gtggccccct ccccttcgct ttcgacatcc tcgccccctg
     4201 cttcatgtac ggctccaaga ccttcattaa ccaccctcct gacattcccg actacttcaa
     4261 gcagtccttc cctgagggct tcacttggga gaggaccacc gtttacgagg acggcggcac
     4321 tctcactgct actcaggaca cctccctcca ggacggctgc ctcatctaca acgtccaggt
     4381 caggggcgag aacttccctt ccaacggccc tgtcatgcag aagaagactc tcggctggga
     4441 ggcctccacc gagaccctct accccgctga cggctccctc gagggcaggc tcgactgggc
     4501 cctcaagctc gtcggcggcg gccacctcca ctgcaggctc gagaccactt acaggtccaa
     4561 gaagcccgct aagaacctca agatgcccgg cgtctacttc attgacagga ggctcgagag
     4621 gatcaaggag gccgacaacg agacctacgt cgagcagcac gaggtcgctg tcgccaggta
     4681 ctgcgacctc ccttccaagc tcggccacaa gcttaacggc atggacgagc tctacaagta
     4741 gaaggttgag cgcgtaatag tgggttggtc ttgtctctat ccattcatct gtgagacata
     4801 ctgatttcaa ctttttcatc agataataag gatggtgtga gataagcaag gctgggttat
     4861 gaggtttggg actagatggt gtttcgcgtc taaaggtgag tcttcgttgg ttcaatcaca
     4921 ttgatctgat cgctgatcaa ttgtcagcct ctgaatgtgc tcttgaagaa aatggttgtc
     4981 tgtaagaatc cagaaccaaa aacggtcatt tcaagtatgt atcctccgtg aagttccttt
     5041 agctcttgct aatattggac tttagcgtgc tttagccaaa gacagggtcg cgaggttaag
     5101 aggatgggcc aggaaaaatc taagttagat ttgtcacaca aagaaaaaga ttgtctcagt
     5161 tttggttttg tttggtttga tttatgcata ggaaatattt atgatcgaaa tcactcattt
     5221 cctgcttcgt aaatatcatc tactatatgc ttcgtaaatg tccatctcct acatattgtg
     5281 gatatgataa atgcaatcct ctcgtctaca ctctcggctt atgcctttgt cttctttgcg
     5341 ctccttttag ccttcttttt attcctagtc ttcaagccca tcactagttc tagagcggcc
     5401 gccaccgcgg tggagctcca gcttttgttc cctttagtga gggttaattg cgcgcttggc
     5461 gtaatcatgg tcatagctgt ttcctgtgtg aaattgttat ccgctcacaa ttccacacaa
     5521 catacgagcc ggaagcataa agtgtaaagc ctggggtgcc taatgagtga gctaactcac
     5581 attaattgcg ttgcgctcac tgcccgcttt ccagtcggga aacctgtcgt gccagctgca
     5641 ttaatgaatc ggccaacgcg cggggagagg cggtttgcgt attgggcgct cttccgcttc
     5701 ctcgctcact gactcgctgc gctcggtcgt tcggctgcgg cgagcggtat cagctcactc
     5761 aaaggcggta atacggttat ccacagaatc aggggataac gcaggaaaga acatgtgagc
     5821 aaaaggccag caaaaggcca ggaaccgtaa aaaggccgcg ttgctggcgt ttttccatag
     5881 gctccgcccc cctgacgagc atcacaaaaa tcgacgctca agtcagaggt ggcgaaaccc
     5941 gacaggacta taaagatacc aggcgtttcc ccctggaagc tccctcgtgc gctctcctgt
     6001 tccgaccctg ccgcttaccg gatacctgtc cgcctttctc ccttcgggaa gcgtggcgct
     6061 ttctcatagc tcacgctgta ggtatctcag ttcggtgtag gtcgttcgct ccaagctggg
     6121 ctgtgtgcac gaaccccccg ttcagcccga ccgctgcgcc ttatccggta actatcgtct
     6181 tgagtccaac ccggtaagac acgacttatc gccactggca gcagccactg gtaacaggat
     6241 tagcagagcg aggtatgtag gcggtgctac agagttcttg aagtggtggc ctaactacgg
     6301 ctacactaga agaacagtat ttggtatctg cgctctgctg aagccagtta ccttcggaaa
     6361 aagagttggt agctcttgat ccggcaaaca aaccaccgct ggtagcggtg gtttttttgt
     6421 ttgcaagcag cagattacgc gcagaaaaaa aggatctcaa gaagatcctt tgatcttttc
     6481 tacggggtct gacgctcagt ggaacgaaaa ctcacgttaa gggattttgg tcatgagatt
     6541 atcaaaaagg atcttcacct agatcctttt aaattaaaaa tgaagtttta aatcaatcta
     6601 aagtatatat gagtaaactt ggtctgacag ttaccaatgc ttaatcagtg aggcacctat
     6661 ctcagcgatc tgtctatttc gttcatccat agttgcctga ctccccgtcg tgtagataac
     6721 tacgatacgg gagggcttac catctggccc cagtgctgca atgataccgc gagacccacg
     6781 ctcaccggct ccagatttat cagcaataaa ccagccagcc ggaagggccg agcgcagaag
     6841 tggtcctgca actttatccg cctccatcca gtctattaat tgttgccggg aagctagagt
     6901 aagtagttcg ccagttaata gtttgcgcaa cgttgttgcc attgctacag gcatcgtggt
     6961 gtcacgctcg tcgtttggta tggcttcatt cagctccggt tcccaacgat caaggcgagt
     7021 tacatgatcc cccatgttgt gcaaaaaagc ggttagctcc ttcggtcctc cgatcgttgt
     7081 cagaagtaag ttggccgcag tgttatcact catggttatg gcagcactgc ataattctct
     7141 tactgtcatg ccatccgtaa gatgcttttc tgtgactggt gagtactcaa ccaagtcatt
     7201 ctgagaatag tgtatgcggc gaccgagttg ctcttgcccg gcgtcaatac gggataatac
     7261 cgcgccacat agcagaactt taaaagtgct catcattgga aaacgttctt cggggcgaaa
     7321 actctcaagg atcttaccgc tgttgagatc cagttcgatg taacccactc gtgcacccaa
     7381 ctgatcttca gcatctttta ctttcaccag cgtttctggg tgagcaaaaa caggaaggca
     7441 aaatgccgca aaaaagggaa taagggcgac acggaaatgt tgaatactca tactcttcct
     7501 ttttcaatat tattgaagca tttatcaggg ttattgtctc atgagcggat acatatttga
     7561 atgtatttag aaaaataaac aaataggggt tccgcgcaca tttccccgaa aagtgccacc
     7621 tgacgcgccc tgtagcggca agatctgccc atagacttca aatcatggaa ttggacgttt
     7681 atcttcttgc tttggatatc caccctatcg tacaatcttg gcactttgga tcatacgagg
     7741 cactttgcgg actagggaat ggttatcatc aatttcttgg acctctccat gacacctggc
     7801 atcgtcgagc taccacagcc ccctgaattc ttaaaggcga accccccttc ctaggaacct
     7861 tgagcgctgg actggatggc actctgagac cgcctatgct taaggacgcg agcttaccct
     7921 tccattgatg gaagtcgatc atttatgata atagaacacg gcggaacttg actttacagg
     7981 ccaagggaag caacaggaga agaagctaag gttataacag gctcagcata tttgtatata
     8041 cggtgccatt caacgctgaa cactttgtac tcacggtctg cccgttgaat aacaccatct
     8101 gctgatgatc atcccaattt gtgagtctta tttgccattg atcctggtgt ataaccgata
     8161 ctgaagccct ttaggtctga tcagttatag acgtggtata ttcattcttc ctagattagc
     8221 tatgccgaaa gagatggata ccttgatgtg actggaatgc catgaagcag gagattgtag
     8281 cagctcaaat tggagaagga tgttgcaacc gtcggccgtg aaggtcttgt catatctttg
     8341 tctgcctggg agaatatgta caagtgcccc gatgttactg atggaaaaca tcgtgtggcg
     8401 cgccacgata cttgtgttaa ttaa
//
